Addgene plasmid #10747: 884 pGEX2T PTEN G129E
Depositing lab: William Sellers. Depositing organization: Dana-Farber Cancer Institute. Publication: Regulation of G1 progression by the PTEN tumor suppressor protein is linked to inhibition of the phosphatidylinositol 3-kinase/Akt pathway. Ramaswamy S, Nakamura N, Vazquez F, Batt DB, Perera S, Roberts TM, Sellers WR. Proc Natl Acad Sci U S A. 1999 Mar 2. 96(5):2110-5. 10.1073/pnas.96.5.2110 PubMed 10051603.
Backbone
  Vector backbone: pGEX-2T
  Backbone size w/o insert (bp): 4948
  Vector type: Bacterial Expression
Growth in bacteria
  Bacterial resistance: Ampicillin, 100 μg/mL
  Growth temperature: 37°C
  Growth strain: DH5alpha
  Copy number: High Copy
Gene/Insert
  Gene/Insert name: PTEN
  Species: H. sapiens (human)
  Insert size (bp): 1200
  Mutation: G129E
  Entrez Gene: PTEN (a.k.a. 10q23del, BZS, CWS1, DEC, GLM2, MHAM, MMAC1, PTEN1, PTENbeta, TEP1)
  Tag / fusion protein: GST (N terminal on backbone)
  Cloning method: Restriction Enzyme; 5′ cloning site BamHI (not destroyed); 3′ cloning site EcoRI (not destroyed)
  Sequencing primers: 5′ pGEX-5'
Terms and licenses: Academic/Nonprofit Terms; Industry Terms: Not Available to Industry
How to cite: 884 pGEX2T PTEN G129E was a gift from William Sellers (Addgene plasmid # 10747 ; http://n2t.net/addgene:10747 ; RRID:Addgene_10747)
