[The description below was written by a language model from this plasmid's Addgene catalogue record.]
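Description:
884 pGEX2T PTEN G129E is a bacterial expression plasmid built on the pGEX-2T backbone (about 4.9 kb without insert) for producing a mutant form of the human tumor suppressor PTEN as a glutathione S-transferase fusion protein in E. coli. It is maintained as a high-copy plasmid under ampicillin selection. No feature table accompanies the record, so the promoter and origin are not explicitly listed. pGEX-series vectors generally drive expression from an IPTG-inducible tac promoter with a plasmid-borne lac repressor gene, and pGEX-2T encodes a thrombin cleavage site between GST and the cloning site, which allows the tag to be removed after purification.

The insert is an approximately 1.2 kb human PTEN coding sequence cloned between BamHI and EcoRI sites, both of which are retained, placing it in frame downstream of the backbone-encoded N-terminal GST tag. It carries the G129E substitution, a change in the phosphatase catalytic region that is widely described as impairing PTEN's lipid phosphatase activity toward phosphoinositides while largely preserving its protein phosphatase activity. The GST moiety permits affinity purification of the fusion on glutathione resin. This makes the construct suitable for preparing recombinant mutant protein for in vitro phosphatase assays or binding studies, typically for comparison with wild-type PTEN. This use fits the associated publication, which links PTEN's regulation of G1 cell-cycle progression to inhibition of the phosphatidylinositol 3-kinase/Akt pathway, although the record itself does not spell out the specific experiments performed with this plasmid.
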