>Addgene plasmid #10747 | 884 pGEX2T PTEN G129E | addgene partial sequence | sequence record 17619 | pGEX-5 5'-GGGCTGGCAAGCCACGTTTGGTG-3'
CACCTCAATCGGATCTGGTTCCGCGTGGATCCATGACAGCCATCATCAAAGAGATCGTTAGCAGANCCAA
NAGGAGATATCAAGAGGATGGATTCGACTTAGACTTGACCTATATTTATCCAAACATTATTGCTATGGGA
TTTCCTGCAGAAAGACTTGAAGGCGTATACAGGAACAATATTGATGATGTAGTAAGGTTTTTGGATTCAA
AGCATAAAAACCATTACAAGATATACAATCTTTGTGCTGAAAGACATTATGACACCGCCAAATTTAATTG
CAGAGTTGCACAATATCCTTTTGAAGACCATAACCCACCACAGCTAGAACTTATCAAACCCTTTTGTGAA
GATCTTGACCAATGGCTAAGTGAAGATGACAATCATGTTGCAGCAATTCACTGTAAAGCTGGAAAGGAGC
GGACTGGTGTAATGATATGTGCATATTTATTACATCGGGGCAAATTTTTAAAGGCACAAGAGGCCCTAGA
TTTCTATGGGGAAGTAAGGACCAGAGACAAAAAGGGAGTAACTATTCCCAGTCAGAGGCGCTATGTGTAT
TATTATAGCTACCTGTTAAAGAATCATCTGGATTATAGACCAGTGGCACTGTTGTTTCACAAGATGATGT
TTGAAACTATTCCAATGTTCAGTGGCGGAACTTGCNATCCTCAGTTTGTGGTCTGCCAGCTAAAGGTGAA
GATATATTCCTCCAATTCAGGACCACACGACGGGAGACAAGTTCATGTCCTTNGAGTTCCCTCGCCGTTG
CTGTGTGTGGTGATATCAAGTAGAGTCTCCCCAACGACAGAGCTAAAAGGNAAATGTTCCTTTG
